Addgene plasmid #186636: pJMH024
Purpose: aadA.co between homology arms for pilA
Depositing lab: Adam Arkin. Depositing organization: University of California, Berkeley. Publication: Acetaminophen production in the edible, filamentous cyanobacterium Arthrospira platensis. Hilzinger JM, Friedline S, Sivanandan D, Cheng YF, Yamazaki S, Clark DS, Skerker JM, Arkin AP. Biotechnol Bioeng. 2025 Jan;122(1):44-52. doi: 10.1002/bit.28858. Epub 2024 Oct 11. PubMed 39392130.
Backbone
  Vector backbone: pJMH020
  Backbone manufacturer: Genscript
  Backbone size w/o insert (bp): 2710
  Vector type: Bacterial Expression, Synthetic Biology
  Selectable markers: Streptomycin/Spectinomycin
Growth in bacteria
  Bacterial resistance: Ampicillin, 100 μg/mL
  Growth temperature: 37°C
  Growth strain: DH5alpha
  Copy number: Unknown
Gene/Insert
  Gene/Insert name: aadA.co
  Insert size (bp): 792
Resource information
  A portion of this plasmid was derived from a plasmid made by: Genscript Corp.
Terms and licenses: Academic/Nonprofit Terms; Industry Terms: Not Available to Industry
Depositor comments: Please visit https://www.biorxiv.org/content/10.1101/2022.06.30.498297v1 for bioRxiv preprint.
How to cite: pJMH024 was a gift from Adam Arkin (Addgene plasmid # 186636 ; http://n2t.net/addgene:186636 ; RRID:Addgene_186636)
