[The description below was written by a language model from this plasmid's Addgene catalogue record and pLannotate feature annotations shown in this document.]
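Description:
pJMH024 is an integration (gene-replacement) plasmid built on the synthesized pJMH020 backbone, a small pUC-type cloning vector. It is propagated in E. coli using a high-copy ColE1/pUC-family origin and selected with ampicillin through the bla gene and its native promoter. The feature table also shows the usual remnants of a pUC-style cloning region (a lacZα fragment, lac promoter, lac operator and CAP binding site) along with short fragments of bom, rop and lacI, which are vestigial backbone sequences rather than functional parts. The record gives the copy number as unknown.

The payload is aadA.co, a roughly 0.8 kb aminoglycoside adenylyltransferase coding sequence that confers resistance to streptomycin and spectinomycin; the ".co" suffix presumably denotes a codon-optimized version, although the record does not spell this out. According to the stated purpose, the marker sits between homology arms for pilA. These arms are not annotated, but about a kilobase of unannotated sequence lies on either side of aadA, between the lacZα fragment and the lac promoter region, which is consistent with flanking arms. No dedicated promoter or terminator for aadA is annotated, so the record does not state what drives its expression.

The arrangement is that of a double-crossover construct: recombination through the two arms would insert the resistance marker at the pilA locus, and the plasmid shows no annotated replication origin for a non-E. coli host. The associated publication concerns engineering of the filamentous cyanobacterium Arthrospira platensis, suggesting that organism as the intended recipient, with streptomycin/spectinomycin used to select integrants.
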