Features (pLannotate 1.2.2; 11 found; start..end, strand, type, name):
    137..236     +  misc_feature   bom (fragment): basis of mobility region from pBR322
    242..396     -  CDS            lacZα (fragment): LacZα fragment of β-galactosidase; lacZ fragment
   1397..2185    +  CDS            aadA: S3AD_ECOLX - Experimental evidence at protein level: Swiss-Prot protein existence level 1. Mediates bacterial resistance to the antibiotics streptomycin and spectinomycin. From Escherichia coli.
   3226..3242    -  protein_bind   lac operator: The lac repressor binds to the lac operator to inhibit transcription in E. coli. This inhibition can be relieved by adding lactose or isopropyl-β-D-thiogalactopyranoside (IPTG). lac repressor encoded by lacI
   3250..3280    -  promoter       lac promoter: promoter for the E. coli lac operon
   3295..3316    -  protein_bind   CAP binding site: CAP binding activates transcription in the presence of cAMP. E. coli catabolite activator protein
   3329..3421    -  CDS            lacI (fragment): lac repressor; lacI; The lac repressor binds to the lac operator to inhibit transcription in E. coli. This inhibition can be relieved by adding lactose or isopropyl-β-D-thiogalactopyranoside (IPTG).
   3604..4192    -  rep_origin     ori: high-copy-number ColE1/pMB1/pBR322/pUC origin of replication
   4363..5223    -  CDS            AmpR: β-lactamase; bla; confers resistance to ampicillin, carbenicillin, and related antibiotics
   5224..5328    -  promoter       AmpR promoter: bla
   5423..35      +  CDS            rop (fragment) (across the origin): Rop protein, which maintains plasmids at low copy number; rop
>Addgene plasmid #186636 | pJMH024 | addgene full sequence | sequence record 377059 | Addgene NGS Result
TCGCGCGTTTCGGTGATGACGGTGAAAACCTCTGACACATGCAGCTCCCGGAGACGGTCACAGCTTGTCT
GTAAGCGGATGCCGGGAGCAGACAAGCCCGTCAGGGCGCGTCAGCGGGTGTTGGCGGGTGTCGGGGCTGG
CTTAACTATGCGGCATCAGAGCAGATTGTACTGAGAGTGCACCATATGCGGTGTGAAATACCGCACAGAT
GCGTAAGGAGAAAATACCGCATCAGGCGCCATTCGCCATTCAGGCTGCGCAACTGTTGGGAAGGGCGATC
GGTGCGGGCCTCTTCGCTATTACGCCAGCTGGCGAAAGGGGGATGTGCTGCAAGGCGATTAAGTTGGGTA
ACGCCAGGGTTTTCCCAGTCACGACGTTGTAAAACGACGGCCAGTGGAATCTTGTGCGAATTGAGGTAAC
CTCAGATCCTATCCTTGAGGTTGATTGCGTATTTCTGGGGAAAACGGAGTTTCCTCGGCCCTATAATGAA
ACTGATAAGGAGGAAGATTGATGCGAAAATACATCATTTTTCGGGCTGATAAGGGTGAACCTGGTTGGAA
AGAACGTAAACTCCAACATACCCAGGGTTTAACTAGAATTTTGGCTGAACATTTCGACTCTTCTGATCAA
CCTATTCCTGAGTTGGGATATCGACCGAGGGAGTTTATTCGTATTGATGGGTTGCATAATCCCACTGAAC
ATGGCTACAGCACCCATTATCGTCAGGGTGACTGGGAAGTAACTAGGGTAGAAAGTTACTCTCCTGATGT
GTCTATGGCTGAGTTTGATATGATCGTGATTTGCTTTTGCAAATATAGCCCTGTTAATGGTCCTGTGCAA
CCTATGCCAGAGCGTCGAGTGTCTGTAGATGGGTTCGCTGGGGATGAGAAGCGGTTGGAGCAATGGCACG
AGTCCCAAAAGAAACCGACTGAGGTTTAGTTGGTCCCCGGTTTGCTTATTTGACTAGCCAGATTCGCCAC
GACAACAGAACCGCCAGCAGGGAAGAGGGGAATAGAACCGCGAAAAGAGCGATCGCATTGGTTTCGGGAA
TGGCGAAATTTGGCCCGCCATATTTGATCAGTAAGGATAGCCCTAGGGATAGGATCAGGATTTTGGCCAC
CAATAACAGTTTGTTGTCCATTTATATATAGGATGCGATGGGATGCGATCGCCTATATTTTACCAATTGG
TGGCGGCCTTAACCCCCTAAGCCCTATGTCTGACACCCAGTCACCCCAACCGCCTTAGTCGGTATTCCCC
ACTGGGTGGGCGATACACGATTTCCCGGAAAAATTGAAAAAAAATTTTGTGGCAGGTGATATGATTTGCG
ATCGAGGTGGGTAAGTTAGAACTACAGAAAACAAATAACCTCATTTCACCCCGAGGAGAACGAATTATGA
GAGAAGCTGTGATCGCCGAGGTTTCAACACAGTTATCCGAAGTTGTAGGGGTTATCGAACGACATTTAGA
GCCAACCTTATTGGCGGTACACTTGTATGGTTCAGCTGTCGATGGAGGCCTTAAACCCCATTCCGATATT
GACCTTCTGGTCACTGTGACAGTTAGACTTGATGAAACCACTAGAAGGGCCCTGATCAATGACTTATTAG
AAACTTCTGCAAGTCCTGGTGAAAGTGAGATATTGAGGGCGGTAGAAGTCACAATTGTCGTGCACGATGA
CATTATCCCCTGGAGATACCCCGCTAAAAGGGAACTGCAATTTGGAGAGTGGCAGCGAAACGATATTCTA
GCAGGCATATTCGAACCTGCGACTATCGATATTGACCTTGCTATACTGTTGACAAAAGCCCGCGAGCATT
CTGTGGCACTAGTTGGACCGGCTGCCGAAGAATTATTTGATCCTGTTCCGGAACAAGACCTTTTCGAAGC
ACTGAATGAGACCCTAACTCTCTGGAACAGTCCACCCGATTGGGCCGGAGACGAGCGGAATGTTGTATTA
ACCTTGAGCCGAATCTGGTATTCGGCGGTGACTGGCAAAATAGCTCCAAAAGATGTTGCAGCGGACTGGG
CTATGGAAAGGTTACCTGCACAATATCAGCCGGTTATACTAGAGGCACGGCAAGCGTACCTCGGGCAGGA
AGAGGATCGCTTAGCTTCAAGAGCCGACCAATTGGAAGAGTTCGTACACTACGTCAAAGGGGAAATTACC
AAAGTCGTGGGTAAATAACAGATAATCTAGCAGTTTAGGTTTCAGATGGAGTCAGCTAGGGTCTTTAACC
CCATCGTCAACTATAAGATGGAGAGATGGCATACGGTGACACTGTTAAAGCCATAACTATATTGCTCTTG
TTGATAAAATCAGAAACTGAGGCCACTTGAGAGTATTGTAAATAGGTAGTACAGTAGTGCTACCTATTTT
GTTTTAAAATAACTAATTGAGTTTATCGCTGGGACTATGGTTGATAATCAGATGTCGGAAAAGCAGAATA
TTTTATCAGCAGAAGCTGATATTTACTTGCATAAAAGGGATTATCAACAAGCAGCCATTTTATATGAACA
AGCCATCAATCTCAATCCCGACTATAAATATAATTACTGGAAACTGGGGTTAACCCTGCTGCTACAGGAG
CGGGAGGAAGAAGCCCAGACCACCTGGCTGGTGGCGATGAGTGATGGAGACCCAGAACAGATTGACCAGT
GGACGATAGACTTACTCGAGGTGCTATCATCAGAAGCCGATGCACGAACCTCCGCCGAAGACTATTCCGT
GGCTTGGGGGATTCGCCAACACATTTTAGAAATAAACCCCCATGGTATTGATAATATATTAAAGTTAATT
GATTTGTCAATTACCCTGACAACCTATACCGGAAATGAGATCGCAGAATATGGACTGGTTCCCTTACTGC
AACAGGAGTCCATCAATGTCAATCCAGATTTACTACTGCACCTGTGGAAAAAACTCCTAGTTGTAGATGC
AATTAATCCCCTATCTCTGGAATTGGGAGAGGCGGTGATTAACCATCTTGGTGAGCAACCGGAGTTTGTC
ACTAGCTTAATCCCTAAATTATACGATATTGCCTATTCCTTTGGTGAAATAGGTATAGCCAAGGGCTATG
GAGAGTTGTTGTTGAACCTGGCACCGCATCATCAAGAGTTGCTGAGGGCTCTGGCTCAATTTTGTATTCA
ATTAACCGAGTATGACCATGGCATTGAATATGCCAGACTGGCGTAATCATGGTCATAGCTGTTTCCTGTG
TGAAATTGTTATCCGCTCACAATTCCACACAACATACGAGCCGGAAGCATAAAGTGTAAAGCCTGGGGTG
CCTAATGAGTGAGCTAACTCACATTAATTGCGTTGCGCTCACTGCCCGCTTTCCAGTCGGGAAACCTGTC
GTGCCAGCTGCATTAATGAATCGGCCAACGCGCGGGGAGAGGCGGTTTGCGTATTGGGCGCTCTTCCGCT
TCCTCGCTCACTGACTCGCTGCGCTCGGTCGTTCGGCTGCGGCGAGCGGTATCAGCTCACTCAAAGGCGG
TAATACGGTTATCCACAGAATCAGGGGATAACGCAGGAAAGAACATGTGAGCAAAAGGCCAGCAAAAGGC
CAGGAACCGTAAAAAGGCCGCGTTGCTGGCGTTTTTCCATAGGCTCCGCCCCCCTGACGAGCATCACAAA
AATCGACGCTCAAGTCAGAGGTGGCGAAACCCGACAGGACTATAAAGATACCAGGCGTTTCCCCCTGGAA
GCTCCCTCGTGCGCTCTCCTGTTCCGACCCTGCCGCTTACCGGATACCTGTCCGCCTTTCTCCCTTCGGG
AAGCGTGGCGCTTTCTCATAGCTCACGCTGTAGGTATCTCAGTTCGGTGTAGGTCGTTCGCTCCAAGCTG
GGCTGTGTGCACGAACCCCCCGTTCAGCCCGACCGCTGCGCCTTATCCGGTAACTATCGTCTTGAGTCCA
ACCCGGTAAGACACGACTTATCGCCACTGGCAGCAGCCACTGGTAACAGGATTAGCAGAGCGAGGTATGT
AGGCGGTGCTACAGAGTTCTTGAAGTGGTGGCCTAACTACGGCTACACTAGAAGAACAGTATTTGGTATC
TGCGCTCTGCTGAAGCCAGTTACCTTCGGAAAAAGAGTTGGTAGCTCTTGATCCGGCAAACAAACCACCG
CTGGTAGCGGTGGTTTTTTTGTTTGCAAGCAGCAGATTACGCGCAGAAAAAAAGGATCTCAAGAAGATCC
TTTGATCTTTTCTACGGGGTCTGACGCTCAGTGGAACGAAAACTCACGTTAAGGGATTTTGGTCATGAGA
TTATCAAAAAGGATCTTCACCTAGATCCTTTTAAATTAAAAATGAAGTTTTAAATCAATCTAAAGTATAT
ATGAGTAAACTTGGTCTGACAGTTACCAATGCTTAATCAGTGAGGCACCTATCTCAGCGATCTGTCTATT
TCGTTCATCCATAGTTGCCTGACTCCCCGTCGTGTAGATAACTACGATACGGGAGGGCTTACCATCTGGC
CCCAGTGCTGCAATGATACCGCGAGACCCACGCTCACCGGCTCCAGATTTATCAGCAATAAACCAGCCAG
CCGGAAGGGCCGAGCGCAGAAGTGGTCCTGCAACTTTATCCGCCTCCATCCAGTCTATTAATTGTTGCCG
GGAAGCTAGAGTAAGTAGTTCGCCAGTTAATAGTTTGCGCAACGTTGTTGCCATTGCTACAGGCATCGTG
GTGTCACGCTCGTCGTTTGGTATGGCTTCATTCAGCTCCGGTTCCCAACGATCAAGGCGAGTTACATGAT
CCCCCATGTTGTGCAAAAAAGCGGTTAGCTCCTTCGGTCCTCCGATCGTTGTCAGAAGTAAGTTGGCCGC
AGTGTTATCACTCATGGTTATGGCAGCACTGCATAATTCTCTTACTGTCATGCCATCCGTAAGATGCTTT
TCTGTGACTGGTGAGTACTCAACCAAGTCATTCTGAGAATAGTGTATGCGGCGACCGAGTTGCTCTTGCC
CGGCGTCAATACGGGATAATACCGCGCCACATAGCAGAACTTTAAAAGTGCTCATCATTGGAAAACGTTC
TTCGGGGCGAAAACTCTCAAGGATCTTACCGCTGTTGAGATCCAGTTCGATGTAACCCACTCGTGCACCC
AACTGATCTTCAGCATCTTTTACTTTCACCAGCGTTTCTGGGTGAGCAAAAACAGGAAGGCAAAATGCCG
CAAAAAAGGGAATAAGGGCGACACGGAAATGTTGAATACTCATACTCTTCCTTTTTCAATATTATTGAAG
CATTTATCAGGGTTATTGTCTCATGAGCGGATACATATTTGAATGTATTTAGAAAAATAAACAAATAGGG
GTTCCGCGCACATTTCCCCGAAAAGTGCCACCTGACGTCTAAGAAACCATTATTATCATGACATTAACCT
ATAAAAATAGGCGTATCACGAGGCCCTTTCGTC
